Addgene plasmid #205627: pcDNA3.1-BCR-ABL-p210-Y177F-FLAG
Purpose: Expression of BCR-ABL oncogene in mammalian cells
Depositing lab: Pavel Krejčí. Depositing organization: Masaryk University. Publication: Elucidation of protein interactions necessary for the maintenance of the BCR-ABL signaling complex. Gregor T, Bosakova MK, Nita A, Abraham SP, Fafilek B, Cernohorsky NH, Rynes J, Foldynova-Trantirkova S, Zackova D, Mayer J, Trantirek L, Krejci P. Cell Mol Life Sci. 2020 Oct;77(19):3885-3903. doi: 10.1007/s00018-019-03397-7. Epub 2019 Dec 9. PubMed 31820037.
Backbone
  Vector backbone: pcDNA3.1
  Backbone manufacturer: Invitrogen
  Vector type: Mammalian Expression
Growth in bacteria
  Bacterial resistance: Ampicillin, 100 μg/mL
  Growth temperature: 37°C
  Growth strain: DH5alpha
  Copy number: High Copy
Gene/Insert
  Gene/Insert name: BCR-ABL oncogene, p210 isoform b3a2
  Species: H. sapiens (human)
  Mutation: Y177F
  Promoter: CMV
  Tag / fusion protein: FLAG (N terminal on insert)
  Cloning method: Restriction Enzyme; 5′ cloning site unknown (unknown if destroyed)
Terms and licenses: Academic/Nonprofit Terms; Industry Terms: Not Available to Industry
How to cite: pcDNA3.1-BCR-ABL-p210-Y177F-FLAG was a gift from Pavel Krejčí (Addgene plasmid # 205627 ; http://n2t.net/addgene:205627 ; RRID:Addgene_205627)
