[The description below was written by a language model from this plasmid's Addgene catalogue record and pLannotate feature annotations shown in this document.]
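Description:
pcDNA3.1-BCR-ABL-p210-Y177F-FLAG is a mammalian expression plasmid of about 11.2 kb, built on the Invitrogen pcDNA3.1 backbone, that drives expression of the human BCR-ABL fusion oncogene. It is propagated in E. coli as a high-copy plasmid through a ColE1/pUC-type origin and selected with ampicillin via the β-lactamase gene. An f1 origin is also present. For selection in mammalian cells, the feature table shows an SV40 early promoter driving a Tn5 NeoR/KanR cassette (G418 resistance), followed by a short ble fragment and an HSV TK polyadenylation signal. This arrangement, together with the relative placement of the bacterial elements, differs somewhat from a standard pcDNA3.1 layout, so the backbone appears to be modified or rearranged.

The payload is the p210 isoform (b3a2 junction) of BCR-ABL. It is annotated as a BCR fragment running across the sequence origin and joining directly to an ABL1 coding region. Transcription comes from the CMV immediate-early enhancer and promoter and terminates at the bovine growth hormone polyadenylation signal. Flanking T7 and SP6 promoters can be used for sequencing or in vitro transcription. The catalogue lists a FLAG epitope at the N terminus of the insert for detection and immunoprecipitation, although the automated annotation does not mark the tag. The insert carries a Y177F substitution in the BCR portion. Tyrosine 177 is generally known as the phosphorylation site that recruits the GRB2 adaptor, so this mutant is suited to testing how that docking site contributes to assembly and maintenance of the BCR-ABL signalling complex. That use fits the stated purpose of expressing the oncogene in mammalian cells for protein interaction studies.
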