Features (pLannotate 1.2.2; 18 found; start..end, strand, type, name):
   1058..4396    +  CDS            ABL1: ABL1_HUMAN - Also known as ABL, JTK7. Experimental evidence at protein level: Swiss-Prot protein existence level 1. Non-receptor tyrosine-protein kinase that plays a role in many key processes linked to cell growth and survival such as cytoskeleton remodeling in response to extracellular stimuli, cell motility and adhesion, receptor endocytosis, autophagy, DNA damage response and apoptosis. Coordinates actin remodeling through tyrosine phosphorylation of proteins controlling cytoskeleton dynamics like WASF3 (involved in branch formation); ANXA1 (involved in membrane anchoring); DBN1, DBNL, CTT
   4439..4457    -  promoter       SP6 promoter: promoter for bacteriophage SP6 RNA polymerase
   4483..4707    +  polyA_signal   bGH poly(A) signal: bovine growth hormone polyadenylation signal
   4711..4729    +  promoter       SV40 promoter (fragment): SV40 enhancer and early promoter
   4839..5427    -  rep_origin     ori: high-copy-number ColE1/pMB1/pBR322/pUC origin of replication
   5756..5803    -  polyA_signal   HSV TK poly(A) signal: herpes simplex virus thymidine kinase polyadenylation signal (Cole and Stacy, 1985)
   5862..6014    -  CDS            ble (fragment): BLE_KLEPN - Experimental evidence at protein level: Swiss-Prot protein existence level 1. Binding protein with a strong affinity to the bleomycin family of antibiotics. Binds to CL990; an antimitotic-antibiotic compound. From Klebsiella pneumoniae.
   6035..6829    -  CDS            NeoR/KanR: aminoglycoside phosphotransferase from Tn5; aph(3')-II (or nptII); confers resistance to neomycin, kanamycin, and G418 (Geneticin®)
   6864..7221    -  promoter       SV40 promoter: SV40 enhancer and early promoter
   7223..7240    -  promoter       AmpR promoter (fragment): bla
   7281..8141    -  CDS            AmpR: β-lactamase; bla; confers resistance to ampicillin, carbenicillin, and related antibiotics
   8142..8246    -  promoter       AmpR promoter: bla
   8273..8701    +  rep_origin     f1 ori (sequence partly withheld): f1 bacteriophage origin of replication; arrow indicates direction of (+) strand synthesis
   8740..9119    +  enhancer       CMV enhancer: human cytomegalovirus immediate early enhancer
   9120..9323    +  promoter       CMV promoter: human cytomegalovirus (CMV) immediate early promoter
   9319..9352    +  LTR            5' LTR (truncated) (fragment): truncated 5' long terminal repeat (LTR) from HIV-1
   9368..9386    +  promoter       T7 promoter: promoter for bacteriophage T7 RNA polymerase
   9469..1084    +  CDS            BCR (fragment) (across the origin): BCR_HUMAN - Also known as BCR1, D22S11. Experimental evidence at protein level: Swiss-Prot protein existence level 1. Protein with a unique structure having two opposing regulatory activities toward small GTP-binding proteins. The C-terminus is a GTPase-activating protein (GAP) domain which stimulates GTP hydrolysis by RAC1, RAC2 and CDC42. Accelerates the intrinsic rate of GTP hydrolysis of RAC1 or CDC42, leading to down-regulation of the active GTP-bound form (PubMed:7479768, PubMed:1903516, PubMed:17116687). The central Dbl homology (DH) domain functions as guanine nucleotide exchange facto
>Addgene plasmid #205627 | pcDNA3.1-BCR-ABL-p210-Y177F-FLAG | addgene full sequence | sequence record 407737 | Addgene NGS Result
CCGCGTGCAGCAGTGGAGCCACCAGCAGCGGGTGGGCGACCTCTTCCAGAAGCTGGCCAGCCAGCTGGGT
GTGTACCGGGCCTTCGTGGACAACTACGGAGTTGCCATGGAAATGGCTGAGAAGTGCTGTCAGGCCAATG
CTCAGTTTGCAGAAATCTCCGAGAACCTGAGAGCCAGAAGCAACAAAGATGCCAAGGATCCAACGACCAA
GAACTCTCTGGAAACTCTGCTCTACAAGCCTGTGGACCGTGTGACGAGGAGCACGCTGGTCCTCCATGAC
TTGCTGAAGCACACTCCTGCCAGCCACCCTGACCACCCCTTGCTGCAGGACGCCCTCCGCATCTCACAGA
ACTTCCTGTCCAGCATCAATGAGGAGATCACACCCCGACGGCAGTCCATGACGGTGAAGAAGGGAGAGCA
CCGGCAGCTGCTGAAGGACAGCTTCATGGTGGAGCTGGTGGAGGGGGCCCGCAAGCTGCGCCACGTCTTC
CTGTTCACCGACCTGCTTCTCTGCACCAAGCTCAAGAAGCAGAGCGGAGGCAAAACGCAGCAGTATGACT
GCAAATGGTACATTCCGCTCACGGATCTCAGCTTCCAGATGGTGGATGAACTGGAGGCAGTGCCCAACAT
CCCCCTGGTGCCCGATGAGGAGCTGGACGCTTTGAAGATCAAGATCTCCCAGATCAAGAGTGACATCCAG
AGAGAGAAGAGGGCGAACAAGGGCAGCAAGGCTACGGAGAGGCTGAAGAAGAAGCTGTCGGAGCAGGAGT
CACTGCTGCTGCTTATGTCTCCCAGCATGGCCTTCAGGGTGCACAGCCGCAACGGCAAGAGTTACACGTT
CCTGATCTCCTCTGACTATGAGCGTGCAGAGTGGAGGGAGAACATCCGGGAGCAGCAGAAGAAGTGTTTC
AGAAGCTTCTCCCTGACATCCGTGGAGCTGCAGATGCTGACCAACTCGTGTGTGAAACTCCAGACTGTCC
ACAGCATTCCGCTGACCATCAATAAGGAAGATGATGAGTCTCCGGGGCTCTATGGGTTTCTGAATGTCAT
CGTCCACTCAGCCACTGGATTTAAGCAGAGTTCAAAAGCCCTTCAGCGGCCAGTAGCATCTGACTTTGAG
CCTCAGGGTCTGAGTGAAGCCGCTCGTTGGAACTCCAAGGAAAACCTTCTCGCTGGACCCAGTGAAAATG
ACCCCAACCTTTTCGTTGCACTGTATGATTTTGTGGCCAGTGGAGATAACACTCTAAGCATAACTAAAGG
TGAAAAGCTCCGGGTCTTAGGCTATAATCACAATGGGGAATGGTGTGAAGCCCAAACCAAAAATGGCCAA
GGCTGGGTCCCAAGCAACTACATCACGCCAGTCAACAGTCTGGAGAAACACTCCTGGTACCATGGGCCTG
TGTCCCGCAATGCCGCTGAGTATCTGCTGAGCAGCGGGATCAATGGCAGCTTCTTGGTGCGTGAGAGTGA
GAGCAGTCCTGGCCAGAGGTCCATCTCGCTGAGATACGAAGGGAGGGTGTACCATTACAGGATCAACACT
GCTTCTGATGGCAAGCTCTACGTCTCCTCCGAGAGCCGCTTCAACACCCTGGCCGAGTTGGTTCATCATC
ATTCAACGGTGGCCGACGGGCTCATCACCACGCTCCATTATCCAGCCCCAAAGCGCAACAAGCCCACTGT
CTATGGTGTGTCCCCCAACTACGACAAGTGGGAGATGGAACGCACGGACATCACCATGAAGCACAAGCTG
GGCGGGGGCCAGTACGGGGAGGTGTACGAGGGCGTGTGGAAGAAATACAGCCTGACGGTGGCCGTGAAGA
CCTTGAAGGAGGACACCATGGAGGTGGAAGAGTTCTTGAAAGAAGCTGCAGTCATGAAAGAGATCAAACA
CCCTAACCTGGTGCAGCTCCTTGGGGTCTGCACCCGGGAGCCCCCGTTCTATATCATCACTGAGTTCATG
ACCTACGGGAACCTCCTGGACTACCTGAGGGAGTGCAACCGGCAGGAGGTGAACGCCGTGGTGCTGCTGT
ACATGGCCACTCAGATCTCGTCAGCCATGGAGTACCTGGAGAAGAAAAACTTCATCCACAGAGATCTTGC
TGCCCGAAACTGCCTGGTAGGGGAGAACCACTTGGTGAAGGTAGCTGATTTTGGCCTGAGCAGGTTGATG
ACAGGGGACACCTACACAGCCCATGCTGGAGCCAAGTTCCCCATCAAATGGACTGCACCCGAGAGCCTGG
CCTACAACAAGTTCTCCATCAAGTCCGACGTCTGGGCATTTGGAGTATTGCTTTGGGAAATTGCTACCTA
TGGCATGTCCCCTTACCCGGGAATTGACCTGTCCCAGGTGTATGAGCTGCTAGAGAAGGACTACCGCATG
GAGCGCCCAGAAGGCTGCCCAGAGAAGGTCTATGAACTCATGCGAGCATGTTGGCAGTGGAATCCCTCTG
ACCGGCCCTCCTTTGCTGAAATCCACCAAGCCTTTGAAACAATGTTCCAGGAATCCAGTATCTCAGACGA
AGTGGAAAAGGAGCTGGGGAAACAAGGCGTCCGTGGGGCTGTGAGTACCTTGCTGCAGGCCCCAGAGCTG
CCCACCAAGACGAGGACCTCCAGGAGAGCTGCAGAGCACAGAGACACCACTGACGTGCCTGAGATGCCTC
ACTCCAAGGGCCAGGGAGAGAGCGATCCTCTGGACCATGAGCCTGCCGTGTCTCCATTGCTCCCTCGAAA
AGAGCGAGGTCCCCCGGAGGGCGGCCTGAATGAAGATGAGCGCCTTCTCCCCAAAGACAAAAAGACCAAC
TTGTTCAGCGCCTTGATCAAGAAGAAGAAGAAGACAGCCCCAACCCCTCCCAAACGCAGCAGCTCCTTCC
GGGAGATGGACGGCCAGCCGGAGCGCAGAGGGGCCGGCGAGGAAGAGGGCCGAGACATCAGCAACGGGGC
ACTGGCTTTCACCCCCTTGGACACAGCTGACCCAGCCAAGTCCCCAAAGCCCAGCAATGGGGCTGGGGTC
CCCAATGGAGCCCTCCGGGAGTCTGGGGGCTCAGGCTTCCGGTCTCCCCACCTGTGGAAGAAGTCCAGCA
CGCTGACCAGCAGCCGCCTAGCCACCGGCGAGGAGGAGGGCGGTGGCAGCTCCAGCAAGCGCTTCCTGCG
CTCTTGCTCCGCCTCCTGCGTTCCCCATGGGGCCAAGGACACGGAGTGGAGGTCAGTCACGCTGCCTCGG
GACTTGCAGTCCACGGGAAGACAGTTTGACTCGTCCACATTTGGAGGGCACAAAAGTGAGAAGCCGGCTC
TGCCTCGGAAGAGGGCAGGGGAGAACAGGTCTGACCAGGTGACCCGAGGCACAGTAACGCCTCCCCCCAG
GCTGGTGAAAAAGAATGAGGAAGCTGCTGATGAGGTCTTCAAAGACATCATGGAGTCCAGCCCGGGCTCC
AGCCCGCCCAACCTGACTCCAAAACCCCTCCGGCGGCAGGTCACCGTGGCCCCTGCCTCGGGCCTCCCCC
ACAAGGAAGAAGCTGGAAAGGGCAGTGCCTTAGGGACCCCTGCTGCAGCTGAGCCAGTGACCCCCACCAG
CAAAGCAGGCTCAGGTGCACCAGGGGGCACCAGCAAGGGCCCCGCCGAGGAGTCCAGAGTGAGGAGGCAC
AAGCACTCCTCTGAGTCGCCAGGGAGGGACAAGGGGAAATTGTCCAGGCTCAAACCTGCCCCGCCGCCCC
CACCAGCAGCCTCTGCAGGGAAGGCTGGAGGAAAGCCCTCGCAGAGCCCGAGCCAGGAGGCGGCCGGGGA
GGCAGTCCTGGGCGCAAAGACAAAAGCCACGAGTCTGGTTGATGCTGTGAACAGTGACGCTGCCAAGCCC
AGCCAGCCGGGAGAGGGCCTCAAAAAGCCCGTGCTCCCGGCCACTCCAAAGCCACAGTCCGCCAAGCCGT
CGGGGACCCCCATCAGCCCAGCCCCCGTTCCCTCCACGTTGCCATCAGCATCCTCGGCCCTGGCAGGGGA
CCAGCCGTCTTCCACCGCCTTCATCCCTCTCATATCAACCCGAGTGTCTCTTCGGAAAACCCGCCAGCCT
CCAGAGCGGATCGCCAGCGGCGCCATCACCAAGGGCGTGGTCCTGGACAGCACCGAGGCGCTGTGCCTCG
CCATCTCTAGGAACTCCGAGCAGATGGCCAGCCACAGCGCAGTGCTGGAGGCCGGCAAAAACCTCTACAC
GTTCTGCGTGAGCTATGTGGATTCCATCCAGCAAATGAGGAACAAGTTTGCCTTCCGAGAGGCCATCAAC
AAACTGGAGAATAATCTCCGGGAGCTTCAGATCTGCCCGGCGACAGCAGGCAGTGGTCCAGCGGCCACTC
AGGACTTCAGCAAGCTCCTCAGTTCGGTGAAGGAAATCAGTGACATAGTGCAGAGGTAGGCGGCCGCTCG
AGTAGATGACTAGTCTAGAGGGCCCTATTCTATAGTGTCACCTAAATGCTAGAGCTCGCTGATCAGCCTC
GACTGTGCCTTCTAGTTGCCAGCCATCTGTTGTTTGCCCCTCCCCCGTGCCTTCCTTGACCCTGGAAGGT
GCCACTCCCACTGTCCTTTCCTAATAAAATGAGGAAATTGCATCGCATTGTCTGAGTAGGTGTCATTCTA
TTCTGGGGGGTGGGGTGGGGCAGGACAGCAAGGGGGAGGATTGGGAAGACAATAGCAGGCATGCTGGGGA
TGCGGTGGGCTCTATGGCTTCTGAGGCGGAAAGAACCAGTGGCGGTAATACGGTTATCCACAGAATCAGG
GGATAACGCAGGAAAGAACATGTGAGCAAAAGGCCAGCAAAAGGCCAGGAACCGTAAAAAGGCCGCGTTG
CTGGCGTTTTTCCATAGGCTCCGCCCCCCTGACGAGCATCACAAAAATCGACGCTCAAGTCAGAGGTGGC
GAAACCCGACAGGACTATAAAGATACCAGGCGTTTCCCCCTGGAAGCTCCCTCGTGCGCTCTCCTGTTCC
GACCCTGCCGCTTACCGGATACCTGTCCGCCTTTCTCCCTTCGGGAAGCGTGGCGCTTTCTCATAGCTCA
CGCTGTAGGTATCTCAGTTCGGTGTAGGTCGTTCGCTCCAAGCTGGGCTGTGTGCACGAACCCCCCGTTC
AGCCCGACCGCTGCGCCTTATCCGGTAACTATCGTCTTGAGTCCAACCCGGTAAGACACGACTTATCGCC
ACTGGCAGCAGCCACTGGTAACAGGATTAGCAGAGCGAGGTATGTAGGCGGTGCTACAGAGTTCTTGAAG
TGGTGGCCTAACTACGGCTACACTAGAAGAACAGTATTTGGTATCTGCGCTCTGCTGAAGCCAGTTACCT
TCGGAAAAAGAGTTGGTAGCTCTTGATCCGGCAAACAAACCACCGCTGGTAGCGGTGGTTTTTTTGTTTG
CAAGCAGCAGATTACGCGCAGAAAAAAAGGATCTCAAGAAGATCCTTTGATCTTTTCTACGGGGTCTGAC
GCTCAGTGGAACGAAAACTCACGTTAAGGGATTTTGGTCATGAGATTATCAAAAAGGATCTTCACCTAGA
TCCTTTTAAATTAAAAATGAAGTTTTAAATCAATCTAAAGTATATATGAGTAACCTGAGGCTATGGCAGG
GCCTGCCGCCCCGACGTTGGCTGCGAGCCCTGGGCCTTCACCCGAACTTGGGGGGTGGGGTGGGGAAAAG
GAAGAAACGCGGGCGTATTGGCCCCAATGGGGTCTCGGTGGGGTATCGACAGAGTGCCAGCCCTGGGACC
GAACCCCGCGTTTATGAACAAACGACCCAACACCGTGCGTTTTATTCTGTCTTTTTATTGCCGTCATAGC
GCGGGTTCCTTCCGGTATTGTCTCCTTCCGTGTTTCAGTTAGCCTCCCCCTAGGGTGGGCGAAGAACTCC
AGCATGAGATCCCCGCGCTGGAGGATCATCCAGCCGGCGTCCCGGAAAACGATTCCGAAGCCCAACCTTT
CATAGAAGGCGGCGGTGGAATCGAAATCTCGTGATGGCAGGTTGGGCGTCGCTTGGTCGGTCATTTCGAA
CCCCAGAGTCCCGCTCAGAAGAACTCGTCAAGAAGGCGATAGAAGGCGATGCGCTGCGAATCGGGAGCGG
CGATACCGTAAAGCACGAGGAAGCGGTCAGCCCATTCGCCGCCAAGCTCTTCAGCAATATCACGGGTAGC
CAACGCTATGTCCTGATAGCGGTCCGCCACACCCAGCCGGCCACAGTCGATGAATCCAGAAAAGCGGCCA
TTTTCCACCATGATATTCGGCAAGCAGGCATCGCCATGGGTCACGACGAGATCCTCGCCGTCGGGCATGC
TCGCCTTGAGCCTGGCGAACAGTTCGGCTGGCGCGAGCCCCTGATGCTCTTCGTCCAGATCATCCTGATC
GACAAGACCGGCTTCCATCCGAGTACGTGCTCGCTCGATGCGATGTTTCGCTTGGTGGTCGAATGGGCAG
GTAGCCGGATCAAGCGTATGCAGCCGCCGCATTGCATCAGCCATGATGGATACTTTCTCGGCAGGAGCAA
GGTGAGATGACAGGAGATCCTGCCCCGGCACTTCGCCCAATAGCAGCCAGTCCCTTCCCGCTTCAGTGAC
AACGTCGAGCACAGCTGCGCAAGGAACGCCCGTCGTGGCCAGCCACGATAGCCGCGCTGCCTCGTCTTGC
AGTTCATTCAGGGCACCGGACAGGTCGGTCTTGACAAAAAGAACCGGGCGCCCCTGCGCTGACAGCCGGA
ACACGGCGGCATCAGAGCAGCCGATTGTCTGTTGTGCCCAGTCATAGCCGAATAGCCTCTCCACCCAAGC
GGCCGGAGAACCTGCGTGCAATCCATCTTGTTCAATCATGCGAAACGATCCTCATCCTGTCTCTTGATCG
ATCTTTGCAAAAGCCTAGGCCTCCAAAAAAGCCTCCTCACTACTTCTGGAATAGCTCAGAGGCCGAGGCG
GCCTCGGCCTCTGCATAAATAAAAAAAATTAGTCAGCCATGGGGCGGAGAATGGGCGGAACTGGGCGGAG
TTAGGGGCGGGATGGGCGGAGTTAGGGGCGGGACTATGGTTGCTGACTAATTGAGATGCATGCTTTGCAT
ACTTCTGCCTGCTGGGGAGCCTGGGGACTTTCCACACCTGGTTGCTGACTAATTGAGATGCATGCTTTGC
ATACTTCTGCCTGCTGGGGAGCCTGGGGACTTTCCACACCCTAACTGACACACATTCCACAGCTGGTTCT
TTCCGCCTCAGGACTCTTCCTTTTTCAATAAATCAATCTAAAGTATATATGAGTAAACTTGGTCTGACAG
TTACCAATGCTTAATCAGTGAGGCACCTATCTCAGCGATCTGTCTATTTCGTTCATCCATAGTTGCCTGA
CTCCCCGTCGTGTAGATAACTACGATACGGGAGGGCTTACCATCTGGCCCCAGTGCTGCAATGATACCGC
GAGACCCACGCTCACCGGCTCCAGATTTATCAGCAATAAACCAGCCAGCCGGAAGGGCCGAGCGCAGAAG
TGGTCCTGCAACTTTATCCGCCTCCATCCAGTCTATTAATTGTTGCCGGGAAGCTAGAGTAAGTAGTTCG
CCAGTTAATAGTTTGCGCAACGTTGTTGCCATTGCTACAGGCATCGTGGTGTCACGCTCGTCGTTTGGTA
TGGCTTCATTCAGCTCCGGTTCCCAACGATCAAGGCGAGTTACATGATCCCCCATGTTGTGCAAAAAAGC
GGTTAGCTCCTTCGGTCCTCCGATCGTTGTCAGAAGTAAGTTGGCCGCAGTGTTATCACTCATGGTTATG
GCAGCACTGCATAATTCTCTTACTGTCATGCCATCCGTAAGATGCTTTTCTGTGACTGGTGAGTACTCAA
CCAAGTCATTCTGAGAATAGTGTATGCGGCGACCGAGTTGCTCTTGCCCGGCGTCAATACGGGATAATAC
CGCGCCACATAGCAGAACTTTAAAAGTGCTCATCATTGGAAAACGTTCTTCGGGGCGAAAACTCTCAAGG
ATCTTACCGCTGTTGAGATCCAGTTCGATGTAACCCACTCGTGCACCCAACTGATCTTCAGCATCTTTTA
CTTTCACCAGCGTTTCTGGGTGAGCAAAAACAGGAAGGCAAAATGCCGCAAAAAAGGGAATAAGGGCGAC
ACGGAAATGTTGAATACTCATACTCTTCCTTTTTCAATATTATTGAAGCATTTATCAGGGTTATTGTCTC
ATGAGCGGATACATATTTGAATGTATTTAGAAAAATAAACAAATAGGGGTTCCGCGCACATTTCCCCGAA
AAGTGCCACCTG
[124 nt withheld, positions 8273-8396]
C
[91 nt withheld, positions 8398-8488]
A
[49 nt withheld, positions 8490-8538]
CCTTTGACGTTGGAGTCCACGTTCTTT
[37 nt withheld, positions 8566-8602]
ACCCTATCTCGGTCTATTCTTTTGATTTATAAGGGATTTTGCCGATTTCGGCCTATTGGTTAAAAAATGA
GCTGATTTAACAAAAATTTAACGCGAATTTTAACAAAATATTAACGCTTACAATTTACGCGCGCGTTGAC
ATTGATTATTGACTAGTTATTAATAGTAATCAATTACGGGGTCATTAGTTCATAGCCCATATATGGAGTT
CCGCGTTACATAACTTACGGTAAATGGCCCGCCTGGCTGACCGCCCAACGACCCCCGCCCATTGACGTCA
ATAATGACGTATGTTCCCATAGTAACGCCAATAGGGACTTTCCATTGACGTCAATGGGTGGAGTATTTAC
GGTAAACTGCCCACTTGGCAGTACATCAAGTGTATCATATGCCAAGTACGCCCCCTATTGACGTCAATGA
CGGTAAATGGCCCGCCTGGCATTATGCCCAGTACATGACCTTATGGGACTTTCCTACTTGGCAGTACATC
TACGTATTAGTCATCGCTATTACCATGGTGATGCGGTTTTGGCAGTACATCAATGGGCGTGGATAGCGGT
TTGACTCACGGGGATTTCCAAGTCTCCACCCCATTGACGTCAATGGGAGTTTGTTTTGGCACCAAAATCA
ACGGGACTTTCCAAAATGTCGTAACAACTCCGCCCCATTGACGCAAATGGGCGGTAGGCGTGTACGGTGG
GAGGTCTATATAAGCAGAGCTCTCTGGCTAACTAGAGAACCCACTGCTTACTGGCTTATCGAAATTAATA
CGACTCACTATAGGGAGACCCAAGCTTGGTACCGGATCCCCCGGGAATCAAAACATGGATTACAAAGACG
ATGACGATAAAGAATTCTGCAGATATCTGGTGGACCCGGTGGGCTTCGCGGAGGCGTGGAAGGCGCAGTT
CCCGGACTCAGAGCCCCCGCGCATGGAGCTGCGCTCAGTGGGCGACATCGAGCAGGAGCTGGAGCGCTGC
AAGGCCTCCATTCGGCGCCTGGAGCAGGAGGTGAACCAGGAGCGCTTCCGCATGATCTACCTGCAGACGT
TGCTGGCCAAGGAAAAGAAGAGCTATGACCGGCAGCGATGGGGCTTCCGGCGCGCGGCGCAGGCCCCCGA
CGGCGCCTCCGAGCCCCGAGCGTCCGCGTCGCGCCCGCAGCCAGCGCCCGCCGACGGAGCCGACCCGCCG
CCCGCCGAGGAGCCCGAGGCCCGGCCCGACGGCGAGGGTTCTCCGGGTAAGGCCAGGCCCGGGACCGCCC
GCAGGCCCGGGGCAGCCGCGTCGGGGGAACGGGACGACCGGGGACCCCCCGCCAGCGTGGCGGCGCTCAG
GTCCAACTTCGAGCGGATACGCAAGGGCCATGGCCAGCCCGGGGCGGACGCCGAGAAGCCCTTCTTCGTG
AACGTCGAGTTTCACCACGAGCGCGGCCTGGTGAAGGTCAACGACAAAGAGGTGTCGGACCGCATCAGCT
CCCTGGGCAGCCAGGCCATGCAGATGGAGCGCAAAAAGTCCCAGCACGGCGCGGGCTCGAGCGTGGGGGA
TGCATCCAGGCCCCCTTACCGGGGACGCTCCTCGGAGAGCAGCTGCGGCGTCGACGGCGACTACGAGGAC
GCCGAGTTGAACCCCCGCTTCCTGAAGGACAACCTGATCGACGCCAATGGCGGTAGCAGGCCCCCTTGGC
CGCCCCTGGAGTACCAGCCCTACCAGAGCATCTACGTCGGGGGCATGATGGAAGGGGAGGGCAAGGGCCC
GCTCCTGCGCAGCCAGAGCACCTCTGAGCAGGAGAAGCGCCTTACCTGGCCCCGCAGGTCCTACTCCCCC
CGGAGTTTTGAGGATTGCGGAGGCGGCTATACCCCGGACTGCAGCTCCAATGAGAACCTCACCTCCAGCG
AGGAGGACTTCTCCTCTGGCCAGTCCAGCCGCGTGTCCCCAAGCCCCACCACCTACCGCATGTTCCGGGA
CAAAAGCCGCTCTCCCTCGCAGAACTCGCAACAGTCCTTCGACAGCAGCAGTCCCCCCACGCCGCAGTGC
CATAAGCGGCACCGGCACTGCCCGGTTGTCGTGTCCGAGGCCACCATCGTGGGCGTCCGCAAGACCGGGC
AGATCTGGCCCAACGATGGCGAGGGCGCCTTCCATGGAGACGCAGATGGCTCGTTCGGAACACCACCTGG
ATACGGCTGCGCTGCAGACCGGGCAGAGGAGCAGCGCCGGCACCAAGATGGGCTGCCCTACATTGATGAC
TCGCCCTCCTCATCGCCCCACCTCAGCAGCAAGGGCAGGGGCAGCCGGGATGCGCTGGTCTCGGGAGCCC
TGGAGTCCACTAAAGCGAGTGAGCTGGACTTGGAAAAGGGCTTGGAGATGAGAAAATGGGTCCTGTCGGG
AATCCTGGCTAGCGAGGAGACTTACCTGAGCCACCTGGAGGCACTGCTGCTGCCCATGAAGCCTTTGAAA
GCCGCTGCCACCACCTCTCAGCCGGTGCTGACGAGTCAGCAGATCGAGACCATCTTCTTCAAAGTGCCTG
AGCTCTACGAGATCCACAAGGAGTTCTATGATGGGCTCTTCCC
